LOCUS       Exported 7815 bp ds-DNA circular SYN 24-JUN-2019
DEFINITION  pcDNA3.1/Puro-CAG-ASAP1 sequence 7389 bps.
ACCESSION   .
VERSION     .
KEYWORDS    .
SOURCE      synthetic DNA construct
  ORGANISM  synthetic DNA construct
REFERENCE   1 (bases 1 to 7815)
  AUTHORS   Eric Schreiter
  TITLE     Direct Submission
  JOURNAL   Exported Wednesday, Jun 26, 2019 from SnapGene Viewer 4.3.10
            https://www.snapgene.com
FEATURES             Location/Qualifiers
     source          1..7815
                     /organism="synthetic DNA construct"
                     /mol_type="other DNA"
     source          746..1723
                     /organism="synthetic DNA construct"
                     /mol_type="other DNA"
     misc_feature    14..1723
                     /label=QuaAr3_Q95D_H106N_E214V-HaloTag
     CDS             14..745
                     /codon_start=1
                     /product="QuasAr3"
                     /label=QuaAr3_Q95D_H106N_E214V
                     /translation="MVSIALQAGYDLLGDGRPETLWLGIGTLLMLIGTFYFLVRGWGVT
                     DKDAREYYAVTILVSGIASAAYLSMFFGIGLTEVSVGGEMLDIYYARYADWLFTTPLLL
                     LNLALLAKVDRVTIGTLVGVDALMIVTGLIGALSHTAIARYSWWLFSTICMIVVLYVLA
                     TSLRSAARERGPEVASTFNTLTALVLVLWTAYPILWIIGTEGAGVVGLGIVTLLFMVLD
                     VTAKVGFGFILLRSRAILGDTE"
     CDS             746..1639
                     /codon_start=1
                     /label=HaloI4
                     /label=HaloI4-G&ERexport
                     /translation="IGTGFPFDPHYVEVLGERMHYVDVGPRDGTPVLFLHGNPTSSYVW
                     RNIIPHVAPTHRCIAPDLIGMGKSDKPDLGYFFDDHVRFMDAFIEALGLEEVVLVIHDW
                     GSALGFHWAKRNPERVKGIAFMEFIRPIPTWDEWPEFARETFQAFRTTDVGRKLIIDQN
                     VFIEGTLPMGVVRPLTEVEMDHYREPFLNPVDREPLWRFPNELPIAGEPANIVALVEEY
                     MDWLHQSPVPKLLFWGTPGVLIPPAEAARLAKSLPNCKAVDIGPGLNLLQEDNPDLIGS
                     EIARWLSTLEISGEPTT"
     CDS             1640..1699
                     /codon_start=1
                     /label=TS from Kir2.1
                     /translation="KSRITSEGEYIPLDQIDINV"
     CDS             1700..1720
                     /codon_start=1
                     /label=ER export sequence from Kir2.1
                     /translation="FCYENEV"
     polyA_signal    1844..2068
                     /label=bGH poly(A) signal
                     /note="bovine growth hormone polyadenylation signal"
     rep_origin      2114..2542
                     /direction=RIGHT
                     /label=f1 ori
                     /note="f1 bacteriophage origin of replication; arrow
                     indicates direction of (+) strand synthesis"
     promoter        2556..2885
                     /label=SV40 promoter
                     /note="SV40 enhancer and early promoter"
     rep_origin      2736..2871
                     /label=SV40 ori
                     /note="SV40 origin of replication"
     CDS             2894..3493
                     /codon_start=1
                     /gene="pac from Streptomyces alboniger"
                     /product="puromycin N-acetyltransferase"
                     /label=PuroR
                     /note="confers resistance to puromycin"
                     /translation="MTEYKPTVRLATRDDVPRAVRTLAAAFADYPATRHTVDPDRHIER
                     VTELQELFLTRVGLDIGKVWVADDGAAVAVWTTPESVEAGAVFAEIGPRMAELSGSRLA
                     AQQQMEGLLAPHRPKEPAWFLATVGVSPDHQGKGLGSAVVLPGVEAAERAGVPAFLETS
                     APRNLPFYERLGFTVTADVEVPEGPRTWCMTRKPGA"
     polyA_signal    3653..3774
                     /label=SV40 poly(A) signal
                     /note="SV40 polyadenylation signal"
     primer_bind     complement(3823..3839)
                     /label=M13 rev
                     /note="common sequencing primer, one of multiple similar
                     variants"
     protein_bind    3847..3863
                     /label=lac operator
                     /bound_moiety="lac repressor encoded by lacI"
                     /note="The lac repressor binds to the lac operator to
                     inhibit transcription in E. coli. This inhibition can be
                     relieved by adding lactose or
                     isopropyl-beta-D-thiogalactopyranoside (IPTG)."
     promoter        complement(3871..3901)
                     /label=lac promoter
                     /note="promoter for the E. coli lac operon"
     protein_bind    3916..3937
                     /label=CAP binding site
                     /bound_moiety="E. coli catabolite activator protein"
                     /note="CAP binding activates transcription in the presence
                     of cAMP."
     rep_origin      complement(4225..4810)
                     /direction=LEFT
                     /label=ori
                     /note="high-copy-number ColE1/pMB1/pBR322/pUC origin of
                     replication"
     CDS             complement(4981..5841)
                     /codon_start=1
                     /gene="bla"
                     /product="beta-lactamase"
                     /label=AmpR
                     /note="confers resistance to ampicillin, carbenicillin, and
                     related antibiotics"
                     /translation="MSIQHFRVALIPFFAAFCLPVFAHPETLVKVKDAEDQLGARVGYI
                     ELDLNSGKILESFRPEERFPMMSTFKVLLCGAVLSRIDAGQEQLGRRIHYSQNDLVEYS
                     PVTEKHLTDGMTVRELCSAAITMSDNTAANLLLTTIGGPKELTAFLHNMGDHVTRLDRW
                     EPELNEAIPNDERDTTMPVAMATTLRKLLTGELLTLASRQQLIDWMEADKVAGPLLRSA
                     LPAGWFIADKSGAGERGSRGIIAALGPDGKPSRIVVIYTTGSQATMDERNRQIAEIGAS
                     LIKHW"
     promoter        complement(5842..5946)
                     /gene="bla"
                     /label=AmpR promoter
     enhancer        5992..6371
                     /label=CMV enhancer
                     /note="human cytomegalovirus immediate early enhancer"
     intron          6647..7663
                     /label=chimeric intron
                     /note="chimera between introns from chicken beta-actin and
                     rabbit beta-globin"
     primer_bind     7757..7776
                     /label=f.pTriExUP.09.21
ORIGIN
        1 gctagccgcc accatggtat ctatcgcact tcaagccggt tatgatctcc tgggagatgg
       61 gcggcctgaa acactttggc tcgggatcgg cactttgctt atgctcattg gcacgtttta
      121 ttttctggta cgaggatggg gggtcactga caaagatgca agggagtact acgcagtgac
      181 gattcttgta agtggcatcg ccagtgctgc ttacctgtca atgtttttcg gaatcggcct
      241 cacagaggta agcgttggtg gggaaatgct cgacatttat tatgctaggt acgccgactg
      301 gttgtttacg acaccactcc tgctgctcaa cttggccttg ttggctaagg tagatagggt
      361 cactatcggc accctggtag gagtggatgc actgatgatt gtaacggggc tgattggagc
      421 cttgagtcat actgcaatcg caaggtactc atggtggctg ttctctacaa tatgtatgat
      481 tgtggtgctc tatgtgttgg ctacgtcact tcggtccgct gcacgcgaaa gaggacctga
      541 agtcgccagt acttttaata ccctgacagc tttggtgctc gtactgtgga ccgcatatcc
      601 cattctttgg attattggta cggagggagc aggtgttgtt ggactcggta tcgtgaccct
      661 cctcttcatg gttctggacg taactgcaaa ggttgggttt ggcttcatcc ttctcaggag
      721 tcgcgcaata ttgggagaca ctgagatcgg taccggcttt ccattcgacc cccattatgt
      781 ggaagtcctg ggcgagcgca tgcactacgt cgatgttggt ccgcgcgatg gcacccctgt
      841 gctgttcctg cacggtaacc cgacctcctc ctacgtgtgg cgcaacatca tcccgcatgt
      901 tgcaccgacc catcgctgca ttgctccaga cctgatcggt atgggcaaat ccgacaaacc
      961 agacctgggt tatttcttcg acgaccacgt ccgcttcatg gatgccttca tcgaagccct
     1021 gggtctggaa gaggtcgtcc tggtcattca cgactggggc tccgctctgg gtttccactg
     1081 ggccaagcgc aatccagagc gcgtcaaagg tattgcattt atggagttca tccgccctat
     1141 cccgacctgg gacgaatggc cagaatttgc ccgcgagacc ttccaggcct tccgcaccac
     1201 cgacgtcggc cgcaagctga tcatcgatca gaacgttttt atcgagggta cgctgccgat
     1261 gggtgtcgtc cgcccgctga ctgaagtcga gatggaccat taccgcgagc cgttcctgaa
     1321 tcctgttgac cgcgagccac tgtggcgctt cccaaacgag ctgccaatcg ccggtgagcc
     1381 agcgaacatc gtcgcgctgg tcgaagaata catggactgg ctgcaccagt cccctgtccc
     1441 gaagctgctg ttctggggca ccccaggcgt tctgatccca ccggccgaag ccgctcgcct
     1501 ggccaaaagc ctgcctaact gcaaggctgt ggacatcggc ccgggtctga atctgctgca
     1561 agaagacaac ccggacctga tcggcagcga gatcgcgcgc tggctgtcga cgctcgagat
     1621 ttccggcgag ccaaccacta agagcaggat caccagcgag ggcgagtaca tccccctgga
     1681 ccagatcgac atcaacgtgt tctgctacga gaacgaggtg taatgaaagc ttgctaccga
     1741 gctcggatcc actagtccag tgtggtggaa ttctgcagat atccagcaca gtggcggccg
     1801 ctcgagtcta gagggcccgt ttaaacccgc tgatcagcct cgactgtgcc ttctagttgc
     1861 cagccatctg ttgtttgccc ctcccccgtg ccttccttga ccctggaagg tgccactccc
     1921 actgtccttt cctaataaaa tgaggaaatt gcatcgcatt gtctgagtag gtgtcattct
     1981 attctggggg gtggggtggg gcaggacagc aagggggagg attgggaaga caatagcagg
     2041 catgctgggg atgcggtggg ctctatggct tctgaggcgg aaagaaccag ctggggctct
     2101 agggggtatc cccnnnnnnn nnnnnnnnnn nnnnnnnnnn nnnnnnnnnn nnnnnnnnnn
     2161 nnnnnnnnnn nnnnnnnnnn nnnnnnnnnn nnnnnnnnnn nnnnnnnnnn nnnnnnnnnn
     2221 nnnnnnnnnn nnnnnnncnn nnnnnnnnnn nnnnnnnnnn nnnnnnnnnn nnnnnnnnnn
     2281 nnnnnnnnnn nnnnnnnnnn nnnnnnnnnn nnnnnnnnnn nnnnnnnnna nnnnnnnnnn
     2341 nnnnnnnnnn nnnnnnnnnn nnnnnnnnnn nnnnnnnnnc ctttgacgtt ggagtccacg
     2401 ttctttaata gtggactctt gttccaaact ggaacaacac tcaaccctat ctcggtctat
     2461 tcttttgatt tataagggat tttgccgatt tcggcctatt ggttaaaaaa tgagctgatt
     2521 taacaaaaat ttaacgcgaa ttaattctgt ggaatgtgtg tcagttaggg tgtggaaagt
     2581 ccccaggctc cccagcaggc agaagtatgc aaagcatgca tctcaattag tcagcaacca
     2641 ggtgtggaaa gtccccaggc tccccagcag gcagaagtat gcaaagcatg catctcaatt
     2701 agtcagcaac catagtcccg cccctaactc cgcccatccc gcccctaact ccgcccagtt
     2761 ccgcccattc tccgccccat ggctgactaa ttttttttat ttatgcagag gccgaggccg
     2821 cctctgcctc tgagctattc cagaagtagt gaggaggctt ttttggaggc ctaggctttt
     2881 gcaaaaagct cccatgaccg agtacaagcc cacggtgcgc ctcgccaccc gcgacgacgt
     2941 cccccgggcc gtacgcaccc tcgccgccgc gttcgccgac taccccgcca cgcgccacac
     3001 cgtcgacccg gaccgccaca tcgagcgggt caccgagctg caagaactct tcctcacgcg
     3061 cgtcgggctc gacatcggca aggtgtgggt cgcggacgac ggcgccgcgg tggcggtctg
     3121 gaccacgccg gagagcgtcg aagcgggggc ggtgttcgcc gagatcggcc cgcgcatggc
     3181 cgagttgagc ggttcccggc tggccgcgca gcaacagatg gaaggcctcc tggcgccgca
     3241 ccggcccaag gagcccgcgt ggttcctggc caccgtcggc gtctcgcccg accaccaggg
     3301 caagggtctg ggcagcgccg tcgtgctccc cggagtggag gcggccgagc gcgccggggt
     3361 gcccgccttc ctggagacct ccgcgccccg caacctcccc ttctacgagc ggctcggctt
     3421 caccgtcacc gccgacgtcg aggtgcccga aggaccgcgc acctggtgca tgacccgcaa
     3481 gcccggtgcc tgattcgaaa tgaccgacca agcgacgccc aacctgccat cacgagattt
     3541 cgattccacc gccgccttct atgaaaggtt gggcttcgga atcgttttcc gggacgccgg
     3601 ctggatgatc ctccagcgcg gggatctcat gctggagttc ttcgcccacc ccaacttgtt
     3661 tattgcagct tataatggtt acaaataaag caatagcatc acaaatttca caaataaagc
     3721 atttttttca ctgcattcta gttgtggttt gtccaaactc atcaatgtat cttatcatgt
     3781 ctgtataccg tcgacctcta gctagagctt ggcgtaatca tggtcatagc tgtttcctgt
     3841 gtgaaattgt tatccgctca caattccaca caacatacga gccggaagca taaagtgtaa
     3901 agcctggggt gcctaatgag tgagctaact cacattaatt gcgttgcgct cactgcccgc
     3961 tttccagtcg ggaaacctgt cgtgccagct gcattaatga atcggccaac gcgcggggag
     4021 aggcggtttg cgtattgggc gctcttccgc ttcctcgctc actgactcgc tgcgctcggt
     4081 cgttcggctg cggcgagcgg tatcagctca ctcaaaggcg gtaatacggt tatccacaga
     4141 atcaggggat aacgcaggaa agaacatgtg agcaaaaggc cagcaaaagg ccaggaaccg
     4201 taaaaaggcc gcgttgctgg cgtttttcca taggctccgc ccccctgacg agcatcacaa
     4261 aaatcgacgc tcaagtcaga ggtggcgaaa cccgacagga ctataaagat accaggcgtt
     4321 tccccctgga agctccctcg tgcgctctcc tgttccgacc ctgccgctta ccggatacct
     4381 gtccgccttt ctcccttcgg gaagcgtggc gctttctcat agctcacgct gtaggtatct
     4441 cagttcggtg taggtcgttc gctccaagct gggctgtgtg cacgaacccc ccgttcagcc
     4501 cgaccgctgc gccttatccg gtaactatcg tcttgagtcc aacccggtaa gacacgactt
     4561 atcgccactg gcagcagcca ctggtaacag gattagcaga gcgaggtatg taggcggtgc
     4621 tacagagttc ttgaagtggt ggcctaacta cggctacact agaagaacag tatttggtat
     4681 ctgcgctctg ctgaagccag ttaccttcgg aaaaagagtt ggtagctctt gatccggcaa
     4741 acaaaccacc gctggtagcg gtttttttgt ttgcaagcag cagattacgc gcagaaaaaa
     4801 aggatctcaa gaagatcctt tgatcttttc tacggggtct gacgctcagt ggaacgaaaa
     4861 ctcacgttaa gggattttgg tcatgagatt atcaaaaagg atcttcacct agatcctttt
     4921 aaattaaaaa tgaagtttta aatcaatcta aagtatatat gagtaaactt ggtctgacag
     4981 ttaccaatgc ttaatcagtg aggcacctat ctcagcgatc tgtctatttc gttcatccat
     5041 agttgcctga ctccccgtcg tgtagataac tacgatacgg gagggcttac catctggccc
     5101 cagtgctgca atgataccgc gagacccacg ctcaccggct ccagatttat cagcaataaa
     5161 ccagccagcc ggaagggccg agcgcagaag tggtcctgca actttatccg cctccatcca
     5221 gtctattaat tgttgccggg aagctagagt aagtagttcg ccagttaata gtttgcgcaa
     5281 cgttgttgcc attgctacag gcatcgtggt gtcacgctcg tcgtttggta tggcttcatt
     5341 cagctccggt tcccaacgat caaggcgagt tacatgatcc cccatgttgt gcaaaaaagc
     5401 ggttagctcc ttcggtcctc cgatcgttgt cagaagtaag ttggccgcag tgttatcact
     5461 catggttatg gcagcactgc ataattctct tactgtcatg ccatccgtaa gatgcttttc
     5521 tgtgactggt gagtactcaa ccaagtcatt ctgagaatag tgtatgcggc gaccgagttg
     5581 ctcttgcccg gcgtcaatac gggataatac cgcgccacat agcagaactt taaaagtgct
     5641 catcattgga aaacgttctt cggggcgaaa actctcaagg atcttaccgc tgttgagatc
     5701 cagttcgatg taacccactc gtgcacccaa ctgatcttca gcatctttta ctttcaccag
     5761 cgtttctggg tgagcaaaaa caggaaggca aaatgccgca aaaaagggaa taagggcgac
     5821 acggaaatgt tgaatactca tactcttcct ttttcaatat tattgaagca tttatcaggg
     5881 ttattgtctc atgagcggat acatatttga atgtatttag aaaaataaac aaataggggt
     5941 tccgcgcaca tttccccgaa aagtgccacc tgacgtcgac ggatcggggt cgacattgat
     6001 tattgactag ttattaatag taatcaatta cggggtcatt agttcatagc ccatatatgg
     6061 agttccgcgt tacataactt acggtaaatg gcccgcctgg ctgaccgccc aacgaccccc
     6121 gcccattgac gtcaataatg acgtatgttc ccatagtaac gccaataggg actttccatt
     6181 gacgtcaatg ggtggagtat ttacggtaaa ctgcccactt ggcagtacat caagtgtatc
     6241 atatgccaag tacgccccct attgacgtca atgacggtaa atggcccgcc tggcattatg
     6301 cccagtacat gaccttatgg gactttccta cttggcagta catctacgta ttagtcatcg
     6361 ctattaccat ggtcgaggtg agccccacgt tctgcttcac tctccccatc tcccccccct
     6421 ccccaccccc aattttgtat ttatttattt tttaattatt ttgtgcagcg atgggggcgg
     6481 gggggggggg cgcgcgccag gcggggcggg gcggggcgag gggcggggcg gggcgaggcg
     6541 gagaggtgcg gcggcagcca atcagagcgg cgcgctccga aagtttcctt ttatggcgag
     6601 gcggcggcgg cggcggccct ataaaaagcg aagcgcgcgg cgggcgggag tcgctgcgcg
     6661 ctgccttcgc cccgtgcccc gctccgccgc cgcctcgcgc cgcccgcccc ggctctgact
     6721 gaccgcgtta ctcccacagg tgagcgggcg ggacggccct tctcctccgg gctgtaatta
     6781 gcgcttggtt taatgacggc ttgtttcttt tctgtggctg cgtgaaagcc ttgaggggct
     6841 ccgggagggc cctttgtgcg gggggagcgg ctcggggggt gcgtgcgtgt gtgtgtgcgt
     6901 ggggagcgcc gcgtgcggct ccgcgctgcc cggcggctgt gagcgctgcg ggcgcggcgc
     6961 ggggctttgt gcgctccgca gtgtgcgcga ggggagcgcg gccgggggcg gtgccccgcg
     7021 gtgcgggggg ggctgcgagg ggaacaaagg ctgcgtgcgg ggtgtgtgcg tgggggggtg
     7081 agcagggggt gtgggcgcgt cggtcgggct gcaacccccc ctgcaccccc ctccccgagt
     7141 tgctgagcac ggcccggctt cgggtgcggg gctccgtacg gggcgtggcg cggggctcgc
     7201 cgtgccgggc ggggggtggc ggcaggtggg ggtgccgggc ggggcggggc cgcctcgggc
     7261 cggggagggc tcgggggagg ggcgcggcgg cccccggagc gccggcggct gtcgaggcgc
     7321 ggcgagccgc agccattgcc ttttatggta atcgtgcgag agggcgcagg gacttccttt
     7381 gtcccaaatc tgtgcggagc cgaaatctgg gaggcgccgc cgcaccccct ctagcgggcg
     7441 cggggcgaag cggtgcggcg ccggcaggaa ggaaatgggc ggggagggcc ttcgtgcgtc
     7501 gccgcgccgc cgtccccttc tccctctcca gcctcggggc tgtccgcggg gggacggctg
     7561 ccttcggggg ggacggggca gggcggggtt cggcttctgg cgtgtgaccg gcggctctag
     7621 agcctctgct aaccatgttc atgccttctt ctttttccta cagctcctgg gcaacgtgct
     7681 ggttattgtg ctgtctcatc attttggcaa agaattcctc gaggaattca ctcctcaggt
     7741 gcaggctgcc tatcagaagg tggtggctgg tgtggccaat gccctggctc acaaatacca
     7801 ctgagatctg catga
//
