>Addgene plasmid #129258 | pCAG-QuaAr3_Q95D_H106N_E214V-HaloTag | addgene full sequence | sequence record 254337 | Addgene NGS Result
GCTAGCCGCCACCATGGTATCTATCGCACTTCAAGCCGGTTATGATCTCCTGGGAGATGGGCGGCCTGAA
ACACTTTGGCTCGGGATCGGCACTTTGCTTATGCTCATTGGCACGTTTTATTTTCTGGTACGAGGATGGG
GGGTCACTGACAAAGATGCAAGGGAGTACTACGCAGTGACGATTCTTGTAAGTGGCATCGCCAGTGCTGC
TTACCTGTCAATGTTTTTCGGAATCGGCCTCACAGAGGTAAGCGTTGGTGGGGAAATGCTCGACATTTAT
TATGCTAGGTACGCCGACTGGTTGTTTACGACACCACTCCTGCTGCTCAACTTGGCCTTGTTGGCTAAGG
TAGATAGGGTCACTATCGGCACCCTGGTAGGAGTGGATGCACTGATGATTGTAACGGGGCTGATTGGAGC
CTTGAGTCATACTGCAATCGCAAGGTACTCATGGTGGCTGTTCTCTACAATATGTATGATTGTGGTGCTC
TATGTGTTGGCTACGTCACTTCGGTCCGCTGCACGCGAAAGAGGACCTGAAGTCGCCAGTACTTTTAATA
CCCTGACAGCTTTGGTGCTCGTACTGTGGACCGCATATCCCATTCTTTGGATTATTGGTACGGAGGGAGC
AGGTGTTGTTGGACTCGGTATCGTGACCCTCCTCTTCATGGTTCTGGACGTAACTGCAAAGGTTGGGTTT
GGCTTCATCCTTCTCAGGAGTCGCGCAATATTGGGAGACACTGAGATCGGTACCGGCTTTCCATTCGACC
CCCATTATGTGGAAGTCCTGGGCGAGCGCATGCACTACGTCGATGTTGGTCCGCGCGATGGCACCCCTGT
GCTGTTCCTGCACGGTAACCCGACCTCCTCCTACGTGTGGCGCAACATCATCCCGCATGTTGCACCGACC
CATCGCTGCATTGCTCCAGACCTGATCGGTATGGGCAAATCCGACAAACCAGACCTGGGTTATTTCTTCG
ACGACCACGTCCGCTTCATGGATGCCTTCATCGAAGCCCTGGGTCTGGAAGAGGTCGTCCTGGTCATTCA
CGACTGGGGCTCCGCTCTGGGTTTCCACTGGGCCAAGCGCAATCCAGAGCGCGTCAAAGGTATTGCATTT
ATGGAGTTCATCCGCCCTATCCCGACCTGGGACGAATGGCCAGAATTTGCCCGCGAGACCTTCCAGGCCT
TCCGCACCACCGACGTCGGCCGCAAGCTGATCATCGATCAGAACGTTTTTATCGAGGGTACGCTGCCGAT
GGGTGTCGTCCGCCCGCTGACTGAAGTCGAGATGGACCATTACCGCGAGCCGTTCCTGAATCCTGTTGAC
CGCGAGCCACTGTGGCGCTTCCCAAACGAGCTGCCAATCGCCGGTGAGCCAGCGAACATCGTCGCGCTGG
TCGAAGAATACATGGACTGGCTGCACCAGTCCCCTGTCCCGAAGCTGCTGTTCTGGGGCACCCCAGGCGT
TCTGATCCCACCGGCCGAAGCCGCTCGCCTGGCCAAAAGCCTGCCTAACTGCAAGGCTGTGGACATCGGC
CCGGGTCTGAATCTGCTGCAAGAAGACAACCCGGACCTGATCGGCAGCGAGATCGCGCGCTGGCTGTCGA
CGCTCGAGATTTCCGGCGAGCCAACCACTAAGAGCAGGATCACCAGCGAGGGCGAGTACATCCCCCTGGA
CCAGATCGACATCAACGTGTTCTGCTACGAGAACGAGGTGTAATGAAAGCTTGCTACCGAGCTCGGATCC
ACTAGTCCAGTGTGGTGGAATTCTGCAGATATCCAGCACAGTGGCGGCCGCTCGAGTCTAGAGGGCCCGT
TTAAACCCGCTGATCAGCCTCGACTGTGCCTTCTAGTTGCCAGCCATCTGTTGTTTGCCCCTCCCCCGTG
CCTTCCTTGACCCTGGAAGGTGCCACTCCCACTGTCCTTTCCTAATAAAATGAGGAAATTGCATCGCATT
GTCTGAGTAGGTGTCATTCTATTCTGGGGGGTGGGGTGGGGCAGGACAGCAAGGGGGAGGATTGGGAAGA
CAATAGCAGGCATGCTGGGGATGCGGTGGGCTCTATGGCTTCTGAGGCGGAAAGAACCAGCTGGGGCTCT
AGGGGGTATCCCC
[124 nt withheld, positions 2114-2237]
C
[91 nt withheld, positions 2239-2329]
A
[49 nt withheld, positions 2331-2379]
CCTTTGACGTTGGAGTCCACGTTCTTTAATAGTGGACTCTTGTTCCAAACTGGAACAACACTCAACCCTA
TCTCGGTCTATTCTTTTGATTTATAAGGGATTTTGCCGATTTCGGCCTATTGGTTAAAAAATGAGCTGAT
TTAACAAAAATTTAACGCGAATTAATTCTGTGGAATGTGTGTCAGTTAGGGTGTGGAAAGTCCCCAGGCT
CCCCAGCAGGCAGAAGTATGCAAAGCATGCATCTCAATTAGTCAGCAACCAGGTGTGGAAAGTCCCCAGG
CTCCCCAGCAGGCAGAAGTATGCAAAGCATGCATCTCAATTAGTCAGCAACCATAGTCCCGCCCCTAACT
CCGCCCATCCCGCCCCTAACTCCGCCCAGTTCCGCCCATTCTCCGCCCCATGGCTGACTAATTTTTTTTA
TTTATGCAGAGGCCGAGGCCGCCTCTGCCTCTGAGCTATTCCAGAAGTAGTGAGGAGGCTTTTTTGGAGG
CCTAGGCTTTTGCAAAAAGCTCCCGCATGACCGAGTACAAGCCCACGGTGCGCCTCGCCACCCGCGACGA
CGTCCCCAGGGCCGTACGCACCCTCGCCGCCGCGTTCGCCGACTACCCCGCCACGCGCCACACCGTCGAT
CCGGACCGCCACATCGAGCGGGTCACCGAGCTGCAAGAACTCTTCCTCACGCGCGTCGGGCTCGACATCG
GCAAGGTGTGGGTCGCGGACGACGGCGCCGCGGTGGCGGTCTGGACCACGCCGGAGAGCGTCGAAGCGGG
GGCGGTGTTCGCCGAGATCGGCCCGCGCATGGCCGAGTTGAGCGGTTCCCGGCTGGCCGCGCAGCAACAG
ATGGAAGGCCTCCTGGCGCCGCACCGGCCCAAGGAGCCCGCGTGGTTCCTGGCCACCGTCGGCGTCTCGC
CCGACCACCAGGGCAAGGGTCTGGGCAGCGCCGTCGTGCTCCCCGGAGTGGAGGCGGCCGAGCGCGCCGG
GGTGCCCGCCTTCCTGGAGACCTCCGCGCCCCGCAACCTCCCCTTCTACGAGCGGCTCGGCTTCACCGTC
ACCGCCGACGTCGAGGTGCCCGAAGGACCGCGCACCTGGTGCATGACCCGCAAGCCCGGTGCCTGATTCG
AAATGACCGACCAAGCGACGCCCAACCTGCCATCACGAGATTTCGATTCCACCGCCGCCTTCTATGAAAG
GTTGGGCTTCGGAATCGTTTTCCGGGACGCCGGCTGGATGATCCTCCAGCGCGGGGATCTCATGCTGGAG
TTCTTCGCCCACCCCAACTTGTTTATTGCAGCTTATAATGGTTACAAATAAAGCAATAGCATCACAAATT
TCACAAATAAAGCATTTTTTTCACTGCATTCTAGTTGTGGTTTGTCCAAACTCATCAATGTATCTTATCA
TGTCTGTATACCGTCGACCTCTAGCTAGAGCTTGGCGTAATCATGGTCATAGCTGTTTCCTGTGTGAAAT
TGTTATCCGCTCACAATTCCACACAACATACGAGCCGGAAGCATAAAGTGTAAAGCCTGGGGTGCCTAAT
GAGTGAGCTAACTCACATTAATTGCGTTGCGCTCACTGCCCGCTTTCCAGTCGGGAAACCTGTCGTGCCA
GCTGCATTAATGAATCGGCCAACGCGCGGGGAGAGGCGGTTTGCGTATTGGGCGCTCTTCCGCTTCCTCG
CTCACTGACTCGCTGCGCTCGGTCGTTCGGCTGCGGCGAGCGGTATCAGCTCACTCAAAGGCGGTAATAC
GGTTATCCACAGAATCAGGGGATAACGCAGGAAAGAACATGTGAGCAAAAGGCCAGCAAAAGGCCAGGAA
CCGTAAAAAGGCCGCGTTGCTGGCGTTTTTCCATAGGCTCCGCCCCCCTGACGAGCATCACAAAAATCGA
CGCTCAAGTCAGAGGTGGCGAAACCCGACAGGACTATAAAGATACCAGGCGTTTCCCCCTGGAAGCTCCC
TCGTGCGCTCTCCTGTTCCGACCCTGCCGCTTACCGGATACCTGTCCGCCTTTCTCCCTTCGGGAAGCGT
GGCGCTTTCTCATAGCTCACGCTGTAGGTATCTCAGTTCGGTGTAGGTCGTTCGCTCCAAGCTGGGCTGT
GTGCACGAACCCCCCGTTCAGCCCGACCGCTGCGCCTTATCCGGTAACTATCGTCTTGAGTCCAACCCGG
TAAGACACGACTTATCGCCACTGGCAGCAGCCACTGGTAACAGGATTAGCAGAGCGAGGTATGTAGGCGG
TGCTACAGAGTTCTTGAAGTGGTGGCCTAACTACGGCTACACTAGAAGAACAGTATTTGGTATCTGCGCT
CTGCTGAAGCCAGTTACCTTCGGAAAAAGAGTTGGTAGCTCTTGATCCGGCAAACAAACCACCGCTGGTA
GCGGTGGTTTTTTTGTTTGCAAGCAGCAGATTACGCGCAGAAAAAAAGGATCTCAAGAAGATCCTTTGAT
CTTTTCTACGGGGTCTGACGCTCAGTGGAACGAAAACTCACGTTAAGGGATTTTGGTCATGAGATTATCA
AAAAGGATCTTCACCTAGATCCTTTTAAATTAAAAATGAAGTTTTAAATCAATCTAAAGTATATATGAGT
AAACTTGGTCTGACAGTTACCAATGCTTAATCAGTGAGGCACCTATCTCAGCGATCTGTCTATTTCGTTC
ATCCATAGTTGCCTGACTCCCCGTCGTGTAGATAACTACGATACGGGAGGGCTTACCATCTGGCCCCAGT
GCTGCAATGATACCGCGAGACCCACGCTCACCGGCTCCAGATTTATCAGCAATAAACCAGCCAGCCGGAA
GGGCCGAGCGCAGAAGTGGTCCTGCAACTTTATCCGCCTCCATCCAGTCTATTAATTGTTGCCGGGAAGC
TAGAGTAAGTAGTTCGCCAGTTAATAGTTTGCGCAACGTTGTTGCCATTGCTACAGGCATCGTGGTGTCA
CGCTCGTCGTTTGGTATGGCTTCATTCAGCTCCGGTTCCCAACGATCAAGGCGAGTTACATGATCCCCCA
TGTTGTGCAAAAAAGCGGTTAGCTCCTTCGGTCCTCCGATCGTTGTCAGAAGTAAGTTGGCCGCAGTGTT
ATCACTCATGGTTATGGCAGCACTGCATAATTCTCTTACTGTCATGCCATCCGTAAGATGCTTTTCTGTG
ACTGGTGAGTACTCAACCAAGTCATTCTGAGAATAGTGTATGCGGCGACCGAGTTGCTCTTGCCCGGCGT
CAATACGGGATAATACCGCGCCACATAGCAGAACTTTAAAAGTGCTCATCATTGGAAAACGTTCTTCGGG
GCGAAAACTCTCAAGGATCTTACCGCTGTTGAGATCCAGTTCGATGTAACCCACTCGTGCACCCAACTGA
TCTTCAGCATCTTTTACTTTCACCAGCGTTTCTGGGTGAGCAAAAACAGGAAGGCAAAATGCCGCAAAAA
AGGGAATAAGGGCGACACGGAAATGTTGAATACTCATACTCTTCCTTTTTCAATATTATTGAAGCATTTA
TCAGGGTTATTGTCTCATGAGCGGATACATATTTGAATGTATTTAGAAAAATAAACAAATAGGGGTTCCG
CGCACATTTCCCCGAAAAGTGCCACCTGACGTCGACATTGATTATTGACTAGTTATTAATAGTAATCAAT
TACGGGGTCATTAGTTCATAGCCCATATATGGAGTTCCGCGTTACATAACTTACGGTAAATGGCCCGCCT
GGCTGACCGCCCAACGACCCCCGCCCATTGACGTCAATAATGACGTATGTTCCCATAGTAACGCCAATAG
GGACTTTCCATTGACGTCAATGGGTGGAGTATTTACGGTAAACTGCCCACTTGGCAGTACATCAAGTGTA
TCATATGCCAAGTACGCCCCCTATTGACGTCAATGACGGTAAATGGCCCGCCTGGCATTATGCCCAGTAC
ATGACCTTATGGGACTTTCCTACTTGGCAGTACATCTACGTATTAGTCATCGCTATTACCATGGTCGAGG
TGAGCCCCACGTTCTGCTTCACTCTCCCCATCTCCCCCCCCTCCCCACCCCCAATTTTGTATTTATTTAT
TTTTTAATTATTTTGTGCAGCGATGGGGGCGGGGGGGGGGGGGGSGCGCCRGGCGGGGSGGGGSGGGGSG
RGGGGSGGGGSGGGGSGAGGCGGAGAGGTGCGGCGGCAGCCAATCAGAGCGGCGCGCTCCGAAAGTTTCC
TTTTATGGCGAGGCGGCGGCGGCGGCGGCCCTATAAAAAGCGAAGCGCGCGGCGGGCGGGAGTCGCTGCG
CGCTGCCTTCGCCCCGTGCCCCGCTCCGCCGCCGCCTCGCGCCGCCCGCCCCGGCTCTGACTGACCGCGT
TACTCCCACAGGTGAGCGGGCGGGACGGCCCTTCTCCTCCGGGCTGTAATTAGCGCTTGGTTTAATGACG
GCTTGTTTCTTTTCTGTGGCTGCGTGAAAGCCTTGAGGGGCTCCGGGAGGGCCCTTTGTGCGGGGGGAGC
GGCTCGGGGGGTGCGTGCGTGTGTGTGTGCGTGGGGAGCGCCGCGTGCGGCTCCGCGCTGCCCGGCGGCT
GTGAGCGCTGCGGGCGCGGCGCGGGGCTTTGTGCGCTCCGCAGTGTGCGCGAGGGGAGCGCGGCCGGGGG
CGGTGCCCCGCGGTGCGGGGGGGGCTGCGAGGGGAACAAAGGCTGCGTGCGGGGTGTGTGCGTGGGGGGG
TGAGCAGGGGGTGTGGGCGCGTCGGTCGGGCTGCAACCCCCCCTGCACCCCCCTCCCCGAGTTGCTGAGC
ACGGCCCGGCTTCGGGTGCGGGGCTCCGTACGGGGCGTGGCGCGGGGCTCGCCGTGCCGGGCGGGGGGTG
GCGGCAGGTGGGGGTGCCGGGCGGGGCGGGGCCGCCTCGGGCCGGGGAGGGCTCGGGGGAGGGGCGCGGC
GGCCCCCGGAGCGCCGGCGGCTGTCGAGGCGCGGCGAGCCGCAGCCATTGCCTTTTATGGTAATCGTGCG
AGAGGGCGCAGGGACTTCCTTTGTCCCAAATCTGTGCGGAGCCGAAATCTGGGAGGCGCCGCCGCACCCC
CTCTAGCGGGCGCGGGGCGAAGCGGTGCGGCGCCGGCAGGAAGGAAATGGGCGGGGAGGGCCTTCGTGCG
TCGCCGCGCCGCCGTCCCCTTCTCCCTCTCCAGCCTCGGGGCTGTCCGCGGGGGGACGGCTGCCTTCGGG
GGGGACGGGGCAGGGCGGGGTTCGGCTTCTGGCGTGTGACCGGCGGCTCTAGAGCCTCTGCTAACCATGT
TCATGCCTTCTTCTTTTTCCTACAGCTCCTGGGCAACGTGCTGGTTATTGTGCTGTCTCATCATTTTGGC
AAAGAATTCCTCGAGGAATTCACTCCTCAGGTGCAGGCTGCCTATCAGAAGGTGGTGGCTGGTGTGGCCA
ATGCCCTGGCTCACAAATACCACTGAGATCTGCATGA
Features (pLannotate 1.2.2; 20 found; start..end, strand, type, name):
     23..745     +  CDS            aop3 (fragment): BACR3_HALSD - Experimental evidence at protein level: Swiss-Prot protein existence level 1. Light-driven proton pump. From Halorubrum sodomense.
    746..1627    +  CDS            HaloTag®: modified bacterial dehalogenase that forms covalent bonds with chloroalkane derivatives
   1640..1699    +  CDS            KCNJ2 (fragment): KCNJ2_HUMAN - Also known as IRK1. Experimental evidence at protein level: Swiss-Prot protein existence level 1. Probably participates in establishing action potential waveform and excitability of neuronal and muscle tissues. Inward rectifier potassium channels are characterized by a greater tendency to allow potassium to flow into the cell rather than out of it. Their voltage dependence is regulated by the concentration of extracellular potassium; as external potassium is raised, the voltage range of the channel opening shifts to more positive voltages. The inward rectification is mainly due t
   1844..2068    +  polyA_signal   bGH poly(A) signal: bovine growth hormone polyadenylation signal
   2072..2093    +  promoter       SV40 promoter (fragment): SV40 enhancer and early promoter
   2114..2542    +  rep_origin     f1 ori (sequence partly withheld): f1 bacteriophage origin of replication; arrow indicates direction of (+) strand synthesis
   2556..2885    +  promoter       SV40 promoter: SV40 enhancer and early promoter
   2896..3495    +  CDS            PuroR: puromycin N-acetyltransferase; pac from Streptomyces alboniger; confers resistance to puromycin
   3502..3660    +  CDS            ble (fragment): BLE_KLEPN - Experimental evidence at protein level: Swiss-Prot protein existence level 1. Binding protein with a strong affinity to the bleomycin family of antibiotics. Binds to CL990; an antimitotic-antibiotic compound. From Klebsiella pneumoniae.
   3655..3776    +  polyA_signal   SV40 poly(A) signal: SV40 polyadenylation signal
   3849..3865    -  protein_bind   lac operator: The lac repressor binds to the lac operator to inhibit transcription in E. coli. This inhibition can be relieved by adding lactose or isopropyl-β-D-thiogalactopyranoside (IPTG). lac repressor encoded by lacI
   3873..3903    -  promoter       lac promoter: promoter for the E. coli lac operon
   3918..3939    -  protein_bind   CAP binding site: CAP binding activates transcription in the presence of cAMP. E. coli catabolite activator protein
   3952..4044    -  CDS            lacI (fragment): lac repressor; lacI; The lac repressor binds to the lac operator to inhibit transcription in E. coli. This inhibition can be relieved by adding lactose or isopropyl-β-D-thiogalactopyranoside (IPTG).
   4227..4815    -  rep_origin     ori: high-copy-number ColE1/pMB1/pBR322/pUC origin of replication
   4986..5846    -  CDS            AmpR: β-lactamase; bla; confers resistance to ampicillin, carbenicillin, and related antibiotics
   5847..5951    -  promoter       AmpR promoter: bla
   5983..6362    +  enhancer       CMV enhancer: human cytomegalovirus immediate early enhancer
   6638..7654    +  intron         chimeric intron: chimera between introns from chicken β-actin and rabbit β-globin
   7658..7792    +  CDS            HBB: HBB_COLGU - Experimental evidence at transcript level: Swiss-Prot protein existence level 2. Involved in oxygen transport from the lung to the various peripheral tissues. From Colobus guereza (Mantled guereza) (Eastern black-and-white colobus monkey).
