[The description below was written by a language model from this plasmid's Addgene catalogue record, the feature table of its GenBank file and pLannotate feature annotations shown in this document.]
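Description:
pCAG-QuaAr3_Q95D_H106N_E214V-HaloTag is a mammalian expression plasmid of about 7.8 kb that drives a synthetic voltage-indicator fusion protein from the CAG promoter. The annotated CMV immediate-early enhancer and chimeric chicken β-actin/rabbit β-globin intron are the recognisable parts of that promoter. The GenBank definition line still carries the name of an earlier pcDNA3.1/Puro-CAG construct, which points to the parent backbone rather than the present insert. The plasmid is maintained in E. coli through a high-copy ColE1/pUC-type origin with ampicillin resistance, and it also contains an f1 origin. An SV40 early promoter/origin drives a puromycin N-acetyltransferase gene followed by an SV40 poly(A) signal, which allows selection of transfected mammalian cells. Short ble, lacI and β-globin matches in the automated annotation appear to be backbone remnants or promoter-associated sequence rather than functional genes.

The open reading frame begins with QuasAr3, a microbial rhodopsin domain derived from the Halorubrum sodomense archaerhodopsin-3 proton pump, carrying the Q95D, H106N and E214V substitutions. It is fused in frame to HaloTag, a modified dehalogenase that covalently binds chloroalkane ligands and so allows labelling with synthetic fluorescent dyes. The fusion ends with a membrane trafficking signal and an ER export sequence from the Kir2.1 potassium channel, which promote delivery to the plasma membrane, and transcription terminates at a bGH poly(A) signal. The associated publication concerns engineering positive-going eFRET voltage indicators, in which voltage-dependent changes in rhodopsin absorption modulate the fluorescence of the attached dye. The record does not describe the individual effect of each mutation. The insert was assembled by Gibson cloning between NheI and HindIII sites.
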