Addgene plasmid #129258: pCAG-QuaAr3_Q95D_H106N_E214V-HaloTag
Purpose: Express QuaAr3_Q95D_H106N_E214V-HaloTag in mammalian cells
Depositing lab: Eric Schreiter. Depositing organization: HHMI, Janelia Research Campus. Publication: A general approach to engineer positive-going eFRET voltage indicators. Abdelfattah AS, Valenti R, Zheng J, Wong A, Podgorski K, Koyama M, Kim DS, Schreiter ER. Nat Commun. 2020 Jul 10;11(1):3444. doi: 10.1038/s41467-020-17322-1. PubMed 32651384.
Backbone
  Vector backbone: pCAG
  Vector type: Mammalian Expression
Growth in bacteria
  Bacterial resistance: Ampicillin, 100 μg/mL
  Growth temperature: 37°C
  Growth strain: DH5alpha
  Copy number: High Copy
Gene/Insert
  Gene/Insert name: QuaAr3_Q95D_H106N_E214V-HaloTag
  Species: Synthetic
  Mutation: Q95D, H106N, E214V
  Promoter: CAG
  Cloning method: Gibson Cloning
Terms and licenses: Academic/Nonprofit Terms; Industry Terms: Not Available to Industry
Depositor comments: 5' cloning site: NheI, 3' cloning site: HindIII. Please visit https://www.biorxiv.org/content/10.1101/690925v1.full to read the preprint.
How to cite: pCAG-QuaAr3_Q95D_H106N_E214V-HaloTag was a gift from Eric Schreiter (Addgene plasmid # 129258 ; http://n2t.net/addgene:129258 ; RRID:Addgene_129258)
